>Addgene plasmid #237268 | p0AmpAB-PXdadh4 | addgene full sequence | sequence record 477594 | Addgene NGS Result
AGAGACCGAGCGGTATCAGCTCACTCAAAGGCGGTAATACGGTTATCCACAGAATCAGGGGATAACGCAG
GAAAGAACATGTGAGCAAAAGGCCAGCAAAAGGCCAGGAACCGTAAAAAGGCCGCGTTGCTGGCGTTTTT
CCATAGGCTCCGCCCCCCTGACGAGCATCACAAAAATCGACGCTCAAGTCAGAGGTGGCGAAACCCGACA
GGACTATAAAGATACCAGGCGTTTCCCCCTGGAAGCTCCCTCGTGCGCTCTCCTGTTCCGACCCTGCCGC
TTACCGGATACCTGTCCGCCTTTCTCCCTTCGGGAAGCGTGGCGCTTTCTCATAGCTCACGCTGTAGGTA
TCTCAGTTCGGTGTAGGTCGTTCGCTCCAAGCTGGGCTGTGTGCACGAACCCCCCGTTCAGCCCGACCGC
TGCGCCTTATCCGGTAACTATCGTCTTGAGCCCAACCCGGTAAGACACGACTTATCGCCACTGGCAGCAG
CCACTGGTAACAGGATTAGCAGAGCGAGGTATGTAGGCGGTGCTACAGAGTTCTTGAAGTGGTGGCCTAA
CTACGGCTACACTAGAAGAACAGTATTTGGTATCTGCGCTCTGCTGAAGCCAGTTACCTTCGGAAAAAGA
GTTGGTAGCTCTTGATCCGGCAAACAAACCACCGCTGGTAGCGGTGGTTTTTTTGTTTGCAAGCAGCAGA
TTACGCGCAGAAAAAAAGGATCTCAAGAAGATCCTTTGATCTTTTCTACGGGGTCTGACGCTCAGTGGAA
CGAAAACTCACGTTAAGGGATTTTGGTCATGAGATTATCAAAAAGGATCTTCACCTAGATCCTTTTAAAT
TAAAAATGAAGTTTTAAATCAATCTAAAGTATATATGAGTAAACTTGGTCTGACAGTTACCAATGCTTAA
TCAGTGAGGCACCTATCTCAGCGATCTGTCTATTTCGTTCATCCATAGTTGCCTGGCTCCCCGTCGTGTA
GATAACTACGATACGGGAGGGCTTACCATCTGGCCCCAGTGCTGCAATGATACCGCGAGAGCCACGCTCA
CCGGCTCCAGATTTATCAGCAATAAACCAGCCAGCCGGAAGGGCCGAGCGCAGAAGTGGTCCTGCAACTT
TATCCGCCTCCATCCAGTCTATTAATTGTTGCCGGGAAGCTAGAGTAAGTAGTTCGCCAGTTAATAGTTT
GCGCAACGTTGTTGCCATTGCTACAGGCATCGTGGTGTCACGCTCGTCGTTTGGTATGGCTTCATTCAGC
TCCGGTTCCCAACGATCAAGGCGAGTTACATGATCCCCCATGTTGTGCAAAAAAGCGGTTAGCTCCTTCG
GTCCTCCGATCGTTGTCAGAAGTAAGTTGGCCGCAGTGTTATCACTCATGGTTATGGCAGCACTGCATAA
TTCTCTTACTGTCATGCCATCCGTAAGATGCTTTTCTGTGACTGGTGAGTACTCAACCAAGTCATTCTGA
GAATAGTGTATGCGGCGACCGAGTTGCTCTTGCCCGGCGTCAATACGGGATAATACCGCGCCACATAGCA
GAACTTTAAAAGTGCTCATCATTGGAAAACGTTCTTCGGGGCGAAAACTCTCAAGGATCTTACCGCTGTT
GAGATCCAGTTCGATGTAACCCACTCGTGCACCCAACTGATCTTCAGCATCTTTTACTTTCACCAGCGTT
TCTGGGTGAGCAAAAACAGGAAGGCAAAATGCCGCAAAAAAGGGAATAAGGGCGACACGGAAATGTTGAA
TACTCATACTCTTCCTTTTTCAATATTATTGAAGCATTTATCAGGGTTATTGTCTCATGAGCGGATACAT
ATTTGAATGTATTTAGAAAAATAAACAAATAGGGGTTCCGCGCACATTTCCCCGAAAAGTGCCACCTGAC
GTCTAAGAAACCATTATTATCATGACATTAACCTATAAAAATAGGCGTATCACGAGGCCCTTTCGTCTCG
CGCGTTTCGGTGATGACGGTGAAAACCTCTGACACATGCAGCTCCCGGAGACGGTCACAGCTTGTCTGTA
AGCGGATGCCGGGAGCAGACAAGCCCGTCAGGGCGCGTCAGCGGGTGTTGGCGGGTGTCGGGGCTGGCTT
AACTATGCGGCATCAGAGCAGATTGTACTGGGTCTCAGTGCGGTAAAGAAAAGAAAGTCGACCGTATAAG
AACGGAGGATCCAAGAGAAGGCGACATTCTGAAGCAACCAGACGAGGAGATAGATGACTATGGATTCACA
GAGTGATAGGGTCAACGAACTCGATTAGTCAGCTTGATAACGCGCAGTAGCCTTCACGCGCAGCAGCCAC
GTCATTTCGGCCCGGCGCAAACGGATGCCGAGTGTTTTTTTCCGGGCCGTTCGGAAGAGAGAGGAACAAC
GACGATGGCAGAGAAAACATCTTGGGATGGACAACTCTTGCTGTTCACGTCAGAGGCTGAGGACCAAGGG
CTGGGGATTGGGGTTTGAGATTGACTCTAGAGTGATAGTAATATCTGGAGATCAGAGCTGAGACTGATAA
GACTGATGCTAACGAGCTGACGCTGATAGATTACCGGTGCCGCTGAAACTGCTATCCGGACTAACGAGGT
GGAAGATGACGGAACTCTTTCTTCGCCGGCTGTTCCATCTTCTTCTTCGTCTTTCTCTCATTGCCTCGTT
TTTCTTCCCATCGAGGGGCTCCTCAGAAACGTCCGGTTTCCGACATCTTCTGTCAATCTTTGTTCCAGTC
TGTGGTAGGTGCTTGTGTGCTGATCCTTACGGCCTCTGTTCTTCCAGGGGTTTCCCGTGGGAAATTTGTC
CGGGAAGGAATCCGATTGATTCCTGACAATGTCCTTTCTTTCGAGCGATAGGCAGTTGACTGGTTTATTT
AATGTTTCCCTTTTCCGTCTGCTCGCTCACGGAGGATCCAACGTTCTTTCTCTTCCTCCACTTCCGTATC
GTCCGGGGCAGATCGTCATCACAGAACGGAGACTGAAATGAACCATATAAAGCAGGTGGTGTCTCGATCT
CAATCTCACTTTCCTTTCTTTCCCTCACCATACAAACATCCCATCCTATCAAGCCTCAGCATCACTCCTA
GCTTACTCTCACAGAGATCCTATTCAACCAACCAACCAACAACACATCATCTGAACCCCACAAATG
Features (pLannotate 1.2.2; 5 found; start..end, strand, type, name):
    138..726     -  rep_origin     ori: high-copy-number ColE1/pMB1/pBR322/pUC origin of replication
    897..1757    -  CDS            AmpR: β-lactamase; bla; confers resistance to ampicillin, carbenicillin, and related antibiotics
   1758..1862    -  promoter       AmpR promoter: bla
   1957..1992    +  CDS            rop (fragment): Rop protein, which maintains plasmids at low copy number; rop
   2094..2130    +  misc_feature   bom (fragment): basis of mobility region from pBR322
