[The description below was written by a language model from this plasmid's Addgene catalogue record and pLannotate feature annotations shown in this document.]
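Description:
p0AmpAB-PXdadh4 is a small (about 3.1 kb) synthetic biology part plasmid that stores the adh4 promoter of the carotenoid-producing red yeast Xanthophyllomyces dendrorhous in the p0AmpAB backbone. It is a bacterial storage and cloning vector rather than an expression construct. It replicates in E. coli from a high-copy ColE1/pUC-type origin and is selected with ampicillin through a β-lactamase gene driven by its native bla promoter. The automated annotation also picks up short fragments matching rop and the pBR322 bom region. These are only a few dozen bases each and are best read as backbone remnants, not functional elements, which fits with the plasmid being listed as high copy.

The payload, PXdadh4, was introduced by Golden Gate cloning. The "level 0"-style backbone name suggests it serves as a basic promoter part intended to be released and combined with coding sequences and terminators in hierarchical Type IIS assemblies, although the record does not name the restriction enzymes or overhangs used. The promoter itself is not annotated in the feature table, which covers only the bacterial maintenance elements. It presumably lies in the roughly 1 kb of unannotated sequence downstream of the backbone features, but its exact boundaries and length are not stated. No yeast selection marker, yeast origin, integration arms or reporter gene are recorded, so the plasmid would not by itself be maintained or expressed in X. dendrorhous. It belongs to a genetic toolkit developed for engineering this yeast, in which native promoters such as adh4 provide regulatory parts for driving transgene expression.
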