Addgene plasmid #237268: p0AmpAB-PXdadh4
Purpose: Carries the X. dendrorhous adh4 promoter
Depositing lab: Eric Young. Depositing organization: Worcester Polytechnic Institute. Publication: Omics-driven onboarding of the carotenoid producing red yeast Xanthophyllomyces dendrorhous CBS 6938. Tobin EE, Collins JH, Marsan CB, Nadeau GT, Mori K, Lipzen A, Mondo S, Grigoriev IV, Young EM. Appl Microbiol Biotechnol. 2024 Dec 28;108(1):547. doi: 10.1007/s00253-024-13379-w. PubMed 39731599.
Backbone
  Vector backbone: p0AmpAB
  Vector type: Synthetic Biology
Growth in bacteria
  Bacterial resistance: Ampicillin, 100 μg/mL
  Growth temperature: 37°C
  Growth strain: DH5alpha
  Copy number: High Copy
Gene/Insert
  Gene/Insert name: PXdadh4
  Species: Xanthophyllomyces dendrorhous
  Cloning method: Golden Gate
Terms and licenses: Academic/Nonprofit Terms; Industry Terms: Not Available to Industry
How to cite: p0AmpAB-PXdadh4 was a gift from Eric Young (Addgene plasmid # 237268 ; http://n2t.net/addgene:237268 ; RRID:Addgene_237268)
